Addgene plasmid #164589: pLVX-puro_GCaMP6s
Purpose: Stable integration and expression of GCaMP6s in mammalian cells
Depositing lab: Joseph Hyser. Depositing organization: Baylor College of Medicine. Publication: Rotavirus Calcium Dysregulation Manifests as Dynamic Calcium Signaling in the Cytoplasm and Endoplasmic Reticulum. Chang-Graham AL, Perry JL, Strtak AC, Ramachandran NK, Criglar JM, Philip AA, Patton JT, Estes MK, Hyser JM. Sci Rep. 2019 Jul 25;9(1):10822. doi: 10.1038/s41598-019-46856-8. PubMed 31346185.
Backbone
  Vector backbone: pLVX-puro
  Backbone manufacturer: Clontech
  Backbone size w/o insert (bp): 8071
  Total vector size (bp): 9514
  Vector type: Mammalian Expression, Lentiviral
  Selectable markers: Puromycin
Growth in bacteria
  Bacterial resistance: Ampicillin, 100 μg/mL
  Growth temperature: 37°C
  Growth strain: NEB Stable
  Copy number: High Copy
Gene/Insert
  Gene/Insert name: GCaMP6s
  Species: Synthetic
  Insert size (bp): 1443
  Promoter: CMV
  Tag / fusion protein: 6xHis (N terminal on insert); T7 tag (N terminal on insert); Xpress tag (N terminal on insert)
  Cloning method: Restriction Enzyme; 5′ cloning site EcoRI (not destroyed); 3′ cloning site - (unknown if destroyed)
  Sequencing primers: 5′ CMV Forward; 3′ None
Terms and licenses: Academic/Nonprofit Terms; Industry Terms: Not Available to Industry
How to cite: pLVX-puro_GCaMP6s was a gift from Joseph Hyser (Addgene plasmid # 164589 ; http://n2t.net/addgene:164589 ; RRID:Addgene_164589)
