[The description below was written by a language model from this plasmid's Addgene catalogue record and pLannotate feature annotations shown in this document.]
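Description:
pLVX-puro_GCaMP6s is an HIV-1-based lentiviral transfer plasmid built on the Clontech pLVX-puro backbone, designed for stable integration and expression of the genetically encoded calcium indicator GCaMP6s in mammalian cells. It is propagated in E. coli through a high-copy ColE1/pUC-type origin with ampicillin resistance (bla), and a recombination-tolerant strain is listed for growth, as is usual for plasmids carrying repeated LTRs. The catalogue gives a total size of 9,514 bp, whereas the sequenced record behind the feature table is 9,388 nt, a small discrepancy the record does not explain.

Between the two annotated HIV-1 LTRs lie the standard elements needed for vector genome packaging and transduction: the Ψ packaging signal with an adjoining gag fragment, the Rev response element for Rev-dependent nuclear export of the unspliced vector RNA, and the cPPT/CTS, which aids nuclear import of the reverse-transcribed genome. The payload follows as two independent expression units. The CMV immediate-early enhancer and promoter drive the synthetic GCaMP6s coding sequence, inserted at the multiple cloning site via EcoRI at its 5′ end. According to the catalogue entry, the sensor carries N-terminal 6xHis, T7 and Xpress tags. Downstream, the mouse PGK promoter drives puromycin N-acetyltransferase, allowing puromycin selection of transduced cells, and a WPRE ahead of the 3′ LTR enhances transcript stability and expression. Packaging functions are not encoded on the plasmid and must be supplied in trans.

The construct is used to generate cell lines that stably report cytoplasmic calcium through GCaMP6s fluorescence. The associated publication concerns dynamic calcium signalling during rotavirus infection.
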