Features (pLannotate 1.2.2; 24 found; start..end, strand, type, name):
    377..634     +  LTR            5' LTR (truncated): truncated 5' long terminal repeat (LTR) from HIV-1
    681..806     +  misc_feature   HIV-1 Ψ: packaging signal of human immunodeficiency virus type 1
    790..1128    +  CDS            HIV-1 gag (fragment): gag protein from human immunodeficiency virus 1; gag
   1303..1536    +  misc_feature   RRE: The Rev response element (RRE) of HIV-1 allows for Rev-dependent mRNA export from the nucleus to the cytoplasm.
   1913..2013    +  CDS            Rev (fragment): human immunodeficiency virus 1 (HIV-1) Rev protein; rev; enhances nuclear export of unspliced and incompletely spliced viral mRNAs
   2028..2143    +  misc_feature   cPPT/CTS: central polypurine tract and central termination sequence of HIV-1 (lacking the first T)
   2201..2504    +  enhancer       CMV enhancer: human cytomegalovirus immediate early enhancer
   2505..2708    +  promoter       CMV promoter: human cytomegalovirus (CMV) immediate early promoter
   2793..2836    +  misc_feature   MCS (fragment): multiple cloning site
   2843..4195    +  CDS            GCaMP6s: improved fluorescent protein-based calcium sensor (Chen et al., 2013)
   4223..4722    +  promoter       PGK promoter: mouse phosphoglycerate kinase 1 promoter
   4743..5342    +  CDS            PuroR: puromycin N-acetyltransferase; pac from Streptomyces alboniger; confers resistance to puromycin
   5356..5944    +  misc_feature   WPRE: woodchuck hepatitis virus posttranscriptional regulatory element
   5961..6479    +  CDS            nef (fragment): NEF_HV1BR - Experimental evidence at protein level: Swiss-Prot protein existence level 1. Extracellular Nef protein targets CD4(+) T-lymphocytes for apoptosis by interacting with CXCR4 surface receptors (PubMed:14990729). From Human immunodeficiency virus type 1 group M subtype B (isolate BRU/LAI) (HIV-1).
   6527..6784    +  LTR            5' LTR (truncated): truncated 5' long terminal repeat (LTR) from HIV-1
   6937..6953    -  protein_bind   lac operator: The lac repressor binds to the lac operator to inhibit transcription in E. coli. This inhibition can be relieved by adding lactose or isopropyl-β-D-thiogalactopyranoside (IPTG). lac repressor encoded by lacI
   6961..6991    -  promoter       lac promoter: promoter for the E. coli lac operon
   7006..7027    -  protein_bind   CAP binding site: CAP binding activates transcription in the presence of cAMP. E. coli catabolite activator protein
   7040..7132    -  CDS            lacI (fragment): lac repressor; lacI; The lac repressor binds to the lac operator to inhibit transcription in E. coli. This inhibition can be relieved by adding lactose or isopropyl-β-D-thiogalactopyranoside (IPTG).
   7315..7903    -  rep_origin     ori: high-copy-number ColE1/pMB1/pBR322/pUC origin of replication
   8074..8934    -  CDS            AmpR: β-lactamase; bla; confers resistance to ampicillin, carbenicillin, and related antibiotics
   8935..9039    -  promoter       AmpR promoter: bla
   9087..9221    +  polyA_signal   SV40 poly(A) signal: SV40 polyadenylation signal
   9388..329     +  CDS            nef (fragment) (across the origin): NEF_HV1BR - Experimental evidence at protein level: Swiss-Prot protein existence level 1. Extracellular Nef protein targets CD4(+) T-lymphocytes for apoptosis by interacting with CXCR4 surface receptors (PubMed:14990729). From Human immunodeficiency virus type 1 group M subtype B (isolate BRU/LAI) (HIV-1).
>Addgene plasmid #164589 | pLVX-puro_GCaMP6s | addgene full sequence | sequence record 334397 | Addgene NGS Result
TGGAAGGGCTAATTCACTCCCAAAGAAGACAAGATATCCTTGATCTGTGGATCTACCACACACAAGGCTA
CTTCCCTGATTAGCAGAACTACACACCAGGGCCAGGGGTCAGATATCCACTGACCTTTGGATGGTGCTAC
AAGCTAGTACCAGTTGAGCCAGATAAGGTAGAAGAGGCCAATAAAGGAGAGAACACCAGCTTGTTACACC
CTGTGAGCCTGCATGGGATGGATGACCCGGAGAGAGAAGTGTTAGAGTGGAGGTTTGACAGCCGCCTAGC
ATTTCATCACGTGGCCCGAGAGCTGCATCCGGAGTACTTCAAGAACTGCTGATATCGAGCTTGCTACAAG
GGACTTTCCGCTGGGGACTTTCCAGGGAGGCGTGGCCTGGGCGGGACTGGGGAGTGGCGAGCCCTCAGAT
CCTGCATATAAGCAGCTGCTTTTTGCCTGTACTGGGTCTCTCTGGTTAGACCAGATCTGAGCCTGGGAGC
TCTCTGGCTAACTAGGGAACCCACTGCTTAAGCCTCAATAAAGCTTGCCTTGAGTGCTTCAAGTAGTGTG
TGCCCGTCTGTTGTGTGACTCTGGTAACTAGAGATCCCTCAGACCCTTTTAGTCAGTGTGGAAAATCTCT
AGCAGTGGCGCCCGAACAGGGACTTGAAAGCGAAAGGGAAACCAGAGGAGCTCTCTCGACGCAGGACTCG
GCTTGCTGAAGCGCGCACGGCAAGAGGCGAGGGGCGGCGACTGGTGAGTACGCCAAAAATTTTGACTAGC
GGAGGCTAGAAGGAGAGAGATGGGTGCGAGAGCGTCAGTATTAAGCGGGGGAGAATTAGATCGCGATGGG
AAAAAATTCGGTTAAGGCCAGGGGGAAAGAAAAAATATAAATTAAAACATATAGTATGGGCAAGCAGGGA
GCTAGAACGATTCGCAGTTAATCCTGGCCTGTTAGAAACATCAGAAGGCTGTAGACAAATACTGGGACAG
CTACAACCATCCCTTCAGACAGGATCAGAAGAACTTAGATCATTATATAATACAGTAGCAACCCTCTATT
GTGTGCATCAAAGGATAGAGATAAAAGACACCAAGGAAGCTTTAGACAAGATAGAGGAAGAGCAAAACAA
AAGTAAGACCACCGCACAGCAAGCGGCCGGCCGCTGATCTTCAGACCTGGAGGAGGAGATATGAGGGACA
ATTGGAGAAGTGAATTATATAAATATAAAGTAGTAAAAATTGAACCATTAGGAGTAGCACCCACCAAGGC
AAAGAGAAGAGTGGTGCAGAGAGAAAAAAGAGCAGTGGGAATAGGAGCTTTGTTCCTTGGGTTCTTGGGA
GCAGCAGGAAGCACTATGGGCGCAGCGTCAATGACGCTGACGGTACAGGCCAGACAATTATTGTCTGGTA
TAGTGCAGCAGCAGAACAATTTGCTGAGGGCTATTGAGGCGCAACAGCATCTGTTGCAACTCACAGTCTG
GGGCATCAAGCAGCTCCAGGCAAGAATCCTGGCTGTGGAAAGATACCTAAAGGATCAACAGCTCCTGGGG
ATTTGGGGTTGCTCTGGAAAACTCATTTGCACCACTGCTGTGCCTTGGAATGCTAGTTGGAGTAATAAAT
CTCTGGAACAGATTTGGAATCACACGACCTGGATGGAGTGGGACAGAGAAATTAACAATTACACAAGCTT
AATACACTCCTTAATTGAAGAATCGCAAAACCAGCAAGAAAAGAATGAACAAGAATTATTGGAATTAGAT
AAATGGGCAAGTTTGTGGAATTGGTTTAACATAACAAATTGGCTGTGGTATATAAAATTATTCATAATGA
TAGTAGGAGGCTTGGTAGGTTTAAGAATAGTTTTTGCTGTACTTTCTATAGTGAATAGAGTTAGGCAGGG
ATATTCACCATTATCGTTTCAGACCCACCTCCCAACCCCGAGGGGACCCGACAGGCCCGAAGGAATAGAA
GAAGAAGGTGGAGAGAGAGACAGAGACAGATCCATTCGATTAGTGAACGGATCTCGACGGTATCGCCTTT
AAAAGAAAAGGGGGGATTGGGGGGTACAGTGCAGGGGAAAGAATAGTAGACATAATAGCAACAGACATAC
AAACTAAAGAATTACAAAAACAAATTACAAAAATTCAAAATTTTCGGGTTTATTACAGGGACAGCAGAGA
TCCAGTTTATCGATAAGCTTGGGAGTTCCGCGTTACATAACTTACGGTAAATGGCCCGCCTGGCTGACCG
CCCAACGACCCCCGCCCATTGACGTCAATAATGACGTATGTTCCCATAGTAACGCCAATAGGGACTTTCC
ATTGACGTCAATGGGTGGAGTATTTACGGTAAACTGCCCACTTGGCAGTACATCAAGTGTATCATATGCC
AAGTACGCCCCCTATTGACGTCAATGACGGTAAATGGCCCGCCTGGCATTATGCCCAGTACATGACCTTA
TGGGACTTTCCTACTTGGCAGTACATCTACGTATTAGTCATCGCTATTACCATGGTGATGCGGTTTTGGC
AGTACATCAATGGGCGTGGATAGCGGTTTGACTCACGGGGATTTCCAAGTCTCCACCCCATTGACGTCAA
TGGGAGTTTGTTTTGGCACCAAAATCAACGGGACTTTCCAAAATGTCGTAACAACTCCGCCCCATTGACG
CAAATGGGCGGTAGGCGTGTACGGTGGGAGGTCTATATAAGCAGAGCTCGTTTAGTGAACCGTCAGATCG
CCTGGAGACGCCATCCACGCTGTTTTGACCTCCATAGAAGACACCGACTCTACTAGAGGATCGCTAGCGC
TACCGGACTCAGATCTCGAGCTCAAGCTTCGAATTCGCCACCATGGGTTCTCATCATCATCATCATCATG
GTATGGCTAGCATGACTGGTGGACAGCAAATGGGTCGGGATCTGTACGACGATGACGATAAGGATCTCGC
CACCATGGTCGACTCATCACGTCGTAAGTGGAATAAGACAGGTCACGCAGTCAGAGCTATAGGTCGGCTG
AGCTCACTCGAGAACGTCTATATCAAGGCCGACAAGCAGAAGAACGGCATCAAGGCGAACTTCCACATCC
GCCACAACATCGAGGACGGCGGCGTGCAGCTCGCCTACCACTACCAGCAGAACACCCCCATCGGCGACGG
CCCCGTGCTGCTGCCCGACAACCACTACCTGAGCGTGCAGTCCAAACTTTCGAAAGACCCCAACGAGAAG
CGCGATCACATGGTCCTGCTGGAGTTCGTGACCGCCGCCGGGATCACTCTCGGCATGGACGAGCTGTACA
AGGGCGGTACCGGAGGGAGCATGGTGAGCAAGGGCGAGGAGCTGTTCACCGGGGTGGTGCCCATCCTGGT
CGAGCTGGACGGCGACGTAAACGGCCACAAGTTCAGCGTGTCCGGCGAGGGTGAGGGCGATGCCACCTAC
GGCAAGCTGACCCTGAAGTTCATCTGCACCACCGGCAAGCTGCCCGTGCCCTGGCCCACCCTCGTGACCA
CCCTGACCTACGGCGTGCAGTGCTTCAGCCGCTACCCCGACCACATGAAGCAGCACGACTTCTTCAAGTC
CGCCATGCCCGAAGGCTACATCCAGGAGCGCACCATCTTCTTCAAGGACGACGGCAACTACAAGACCCGC
GCCGAGGTGAAGTTCGAGGGCGACACCCTGGTGAACCGCATCGAGCTGAAGGGCATCGACTTCAAGGAGG
ACGGCAACATCCTGGGGCACAAGCTGGAGTACAACCTGCCGGACCAACTGACTGAAGAGCAGATCGCAGA
ATTTAAAGAGGCTTTCTCCCTATTTGACAAGGACGGGGATGGGACAATAACAACCAAGGAGCTGGGGACG
GTGATGCGGTCTCTGGGGCAGAACCCCACAGAAGCAGAGCTGCAGGACATGATCAATGAAGTAGATGCCG
ACGGTGACGGCACAATCGACTTCCCTGAGTTCCTGACAATGATGGCAAGAAAAATGAAATACAGGGACAC
GGAAGAAGAAATTAGAGAAGCGTTCGGTGTGTTTGATAAGGATGGCAATGGCTACATCAGTGCAGCAGAG
CTTCGCCACGTGATGACAAACCTTGGAGAGAAGTTAACAGATGAAGAGGTTGATGAAATGATCAGGGAAG
CAGACATCGATGGGGATGGTCAGGTAAACTACGAAGAGTTTGTACAAATGATGACAGCGAAGTGAGCGGC
CGCGACTCTAGATAATTCTACCGGGTAGGGGAGGCGCTTTTCCCAAGGCAGTCTGGAGCATGCGCTTTAG
CAGCCCCGCTGGGCACTTGGCGCTACACAAGTGGCCTCTGGCCTCGCACACATTCCACATCCACCGGTAG
GCGCCAACCGGCTCCGTTCTTTGGTGGCCCCTTCGCGCCACCTTCTACTCCTCCCCTAGTCAGGAAGTTC
CCCCCCGCCCCGCAGCTCGCGTCGTGCAGGACGTGACAAATGGAAGTAGCACGTCTCACTAGTCTCGTGC
AGATGGACAGCACCGCTGAGCAATGGAAGCGGGTAGGCCTTTGGGGCAGCGGCCAATAGCAGCTTTGCTC
CTTCGCTTTCTGGGCTCAGAGGCTGGGAAGGGGTGGGTCCGGGGGCGGGCTCAGGGGCGGGCTCAGGGGC
GGGGCGGGCGCCCGAAGGTCCTCCGGAGGCCCGGCATTCTGCACGCTTCAAAAGCGCACGTCTGCCGCGC
TGTTCTCCTCTTCCTCATCTCCGGGCCTTTCGACCTGCAGCCCAAGCTTACCATGACCGAGTACAAGCCC
ACGGTGCGCCTCGCCACCCGCGACGACGTCCCCAGGGCCGTACGCACCCTCGCCGCCGCGTTCGCCGACT
ACCCCGCCACGCGCCACACCGTCGATCCGGACCGCCACATCGAGCGGGTCACCGAGCTGCAAGAACTCTT
CCTCACGCGCGTCGGGCTCGACATCGGCAAGGTGTGGGTCGCGGACGACGGCGCCGCGGTGGCGGTCTGG
ACCACGCCGGAGAGCGTCGAAGCGGGGGCGGTGTTCGCCGAGATCGGCCCGCGCATGGCCGAGTTGAGCG
GTTCCCGGCTGGCCGCGCAGCAACAGATGGAAGGCCTCCTGGCGCCGCACCGGCCCAAGGAGCCCGCGTG
GTTCCTGGCCACCGTCGGCGTCTCGCCCGACCACCAGGGCAAGGGTCTGGGCAGCGCCGTCGTGCTCCCC
GGAGTGGAGGCGGCCGAGCGCGCCGGGGTGCCCGCCTTCCTGGAGACCTCCGCGCCCCGCAACCTCCCCT
TCTACGAGCGGCTCGGCTTCACCGTCACCGCCGACGTCGAGGTGCCCGAAGGACCGCGCACCTGGTGCAT
GACCCGCAAGCCCGGTGCCTGACCGCGTCTGGAACAATCAACCTCTGGATTACAAAATTTGTGAAAGATT
GACTGGTATTCTTAACTATGTTGCTCCTTTTACGCTATGTGGATACGCTGCTTTAATGCCTTTGTATCAT
GCTATTGCTTCCCGTATGGCTTTCATTTTCTCCTCCTTGTATAAATCCTGGTTGCTGTCTCTTTATGAGG
AGTTGTGGCCCGTTGTCAGGCAACGTGGCGTGGTGTGCACTGTGTTTGCTGACGCAACCCCCACTGGTTG
GGGCATTGCCACCACCTGTCAGCTCCTTTCCGGGACTTTCGCTTTCCCCCTCCCTATTGCCACGGCGGAA
CTCATCGCCGCCTGCCTTGCCCGCTGCTGGACAGGGGCTCGGCTGTTGGGCACTGACAATTCCGTGGTGT
TGTCGGGGAAGCTGACGTCCTTTCCATGGCTGCTCGCCTGTGTTGCCACCTGGATTCTGCGCGGGACGTC
CTTCTGCTACGTCCCTTCGGCCCTCAATCCAGCGGACCTTCCTTCCCGCGGCCTGCTGCCGGCTCTGCGG
CCTCTTCCGCGTCTTCGCCTTCGCCCTCAGACGAGTCGGATCTCCCTTTGGGCCGCCTCCCCGCCTGGAA
TTAATTCTGCAGTCGAGACCTAGAAAAACATGGAGCAATCACAAGTAGCAATACAGCAGCTACCAATGCT
GATTGTGCCTGGCTAGAAGCACAAGAGGAGGAGGAGGTGGGTTTTCCAGTCACACCTCAGGTACCTTTAA
GACCAATGACTTACAAGGCAGCTGTAGATCTTAGCCACTTTTTAAAAGAAAAGAGGGGACTGGAAGGGCT
AATTCACTCCCAACGAAGACAAGATATCCTTGATCTGTGGATCTACCACACACAAGGCTACTTCCCTGAT
TAGCAGAACTACACACCAGGGCCAGGGGTCAGATATCCACTGACCTTTGGATGGTGCTACAAGCTAGTAC
CAGTTGAGCCAGATAAGGTAGAAGAGGCCAATAAAGGAGAGAACACCAGCTTGTTACACCCTGTGAGCCT
GCATGGGATGGATGACCCGGAGAGAGAAGTGTTAGAGTGGAGGTTTGACAGCCGCCTAGCATTTCATCAC
GTGGCCCGAGAGCTGCATCCGGAGTACTTCAAGAACTGCTGATATCGAGCTTGCTACAAGGGACTTTCCG
CTGGGGACTTTCCAGGGAGGCGTGGCCTGGGCGGGACTGGGGAGTGGCGAGCCCTCAGATCCTGCATATA
AGCAGCTGCTTTTTGCCTGTACTGGGTCTCTCTGGTTAGACCAGATCTGAGCCTGGGAGCTCTCTGGCTA
ACTAGGGAACCCACTGCTTAAGCCTCAATAAAGCTTGCCTTGAGTGCTTCAAGTAGTGTGTGCCCGTCTG
TTGTGTGACTCTGGTAACTAGAGATCCCTCAGACCCTTTTAGTCAGTGTGGAAAATCTCTAGCAGTAGTA
GTTCATGTCATCTTATTATTCAGTATTTATAACTTGCAAAGAAATGAATATCAGAGAGTGAGAGGCCTTG
ACATTGCTAGCGTTTTACCGTCGACCTCTAGCTAGAGCTTGGCGTAATCATGGTCATAGCTGTTTCCTGT
GTGAAATTGTTATCCGCTCACAATTCCACACAACATACGAGCCGGAAGCATAAAGTGTAAAGCCTGGGGT
GCCTAATGAGTGAGCTAACTCACATTAATTGCGTTGCGCTCACTGCCCGCTTTCCAGTCGGGAAACCTGT
CGTGCCAGCTGCATTAATGAATCGGCCAACGCGCGGGGAGAGGCGGTTTGCGTATTGGGCGCTCTTCCGC
TTCCTCGCTCACTGACTCGCTGCGCTCGGTCGTTCGGCTGCGGCGAGCGGTATCAGCTCACTCAAAGGCG
GTAATACGGTTATCCACAGAATCAGGGGATAACGCAGGAAAGAACATGTGAGCAAAAGGCCAGCAAAAGG
CCAGGAACCGTAAAAAGGCCGCGTTGCTGGCGTTTTTCCATAGGCTCCGCCCCCCTGACGAGCATCACAA
AAATCGACGCTCAAGTCAGAGGTGGCGAAACCCGACAGGACTATAAAGATACCAGGCGTTTCCCCCTGGA
AGCTCCCTCGTGCGCTCTCCTGTTCCGACCCTGCCGCTTACCGGATACCTGTCCGCCTTTCTCCCTTCGG
GAAGCGTGGCGCTTTCTCATAGCTCACGCTGTAGGTATCTCAGTTCGGTGTAGGTCGTTCGCTCCAAGCT
GGGCTGTGTGCACGAACCCCCCGTTCAGCCCGACCGCTGCGCCTTATCCGGTAACTATCGTCTTGAGTCC
AACCCGGTAAGACACGACTTATCGCCACTGGCAGCAGCCACTGGTAACAGGATTAGCAGAGCGAGGTATG
TAGGCGGTGCTACAGAGTTCTTGAAGTGGTGGCCTAACTACGGCTACACTAGAAGAACAGTATTTGGTAT
CTGCGCTCTGCTGAAGCCAGTTACCTTCGGAAAAAGAGTTGGTAGCTCTTGATCCGGCAAACAAACCACC
GCTGGTAGCGGTGGTTTTTTTGTTTGCAAGCAGCAGATTACGCGCAGAAAAAAAGGATCTCAAGAAGATC
CTTTGATCTTTTCTACGGGGTCTGACGCTCAGTGGAACGAAAACTCACGTTAAGGGATTTTGGTCATGAG
ATTATCAAAAAGGATCTTCACCTAGATCCTTTTAAATTAAAAATGAAGTTTTAAATCAATCTAAAGTATA
TATGAGTAAACTTGGTCTGACAGTTACCAATGCTTAATCAGTGAGGCACCTATCTCAGCGATCTGTCTAT
TTCGTTCATCCATAGTTGCCTGACTCCCCGTCGTGTAGATAACTACGATACGGGAGGGCTTACCATCTGG
CCCCAGTGCTGCAATGATACCGCGAGACCCACGCTCACCGGCTCCAGATTTATCAGCAATAAACCAGCCA
GCCGGAAGGGCCGAGCGCAGAAGTGGTCCTGCAACTTTATCCGCCTCCATCCAGTCTATTAATTGTTGCC
GGGAAGCTAGAGTAAGTAGTTCGCCAGTTAATAGTTTGCGCAACGTTGTTGCCATTGCTACAGGCATCGT
GGTGTCACGCTCGTCGTTTGGTATGGCTTCATTCAGCTCCGGTTCCCAACGATCAAGGCGAGTTACATGA
TCCCCCATGTTGTGCAAAAAAGCGGTTAGCTCCTTCGGTCCTCCGATCGTTGTCAGAAGTAAGTTGGCCG
CAGTGTTATCACTCATGGTTATGGCAGCACTGCATAATTCTCTTACTGTCATGCCATCCGTAAGATGCTT
TTCTGTGACTGGTGAGTACTCAACCAAGTCATTCTGAGAATAGTGTATGCGGCGACCGAGTTGCTCTTGC
CCGGCGTCAATACGGGATAATACCGCGCCACATAGCAGAACTTTAAAAGTGCTCATCATTGGAAAACGTT
CTTCGGGGCGAAAACTCTCAAGGATCTTACCGCTGTTGAGATCCAGTTCGATGTAACCCACTCGTGCACC
CAACTGATCTTCAGCATCTTTTACTTTCACCAGCGTTTCTGGGTGAGCAAAAACAGGAAGGCAAAATGCC
GCAAAAAAGGGAATAAGGGCGACACGGAAATGTTGAATACTCATACTCTTCCTTTTTCAATATTATTGAA
GCATTTATCAGGGTTATTGTCTCATGAGCGGATACATATTTGAATGTATTTAGAAAAATAAACAAATAGG
GGTTCCGCGCACATTTCCCCGAAAAGTGCCACCTGACGTCGACGGATCGGGAGATCAACTTGTTTATTGC
AGCTTATAATGGTTACAAATAAAGCAATAGCATCACAAATTTCACAAATAAAGCATTTTTTTCACTGCAT
TCTAGTTGTGGTTTGTCCAAACTCATCAATGTATCTTATCATGTCTGGATCAACTGGATAACTCAAGCTA
ACCAAAATCATCCCAAACTTCCCACCCCATACCCTATTACCACTGCCAATTACCTGTGGTTTCATTTACT
CTAAACCTGTGATTCCTCTGAATTATTTTCATTTTAAAGAAATTGTATTTGTTAAATATGTACTACAAAC
TTAGTAGT
